Addgene plasmid #63696: p3.2mar-Luc
Purpose: 3.2 kb marine armor plate enhancer driving Luciferase expression
Depositing lab: David Kingsley. Depositing organization: Stanford University. Publication: A recurrent regulatory change underlying altered expression and Wnt response of the stickleback armor plates gene EDA. O'Brown NM, Summers BR, Jones FC, Brady SD, Kingsley DM. Elife. 2015 Jan 28;4:e05290. doi: 10.7554/eLife.05290. PubMed 25629660.
Backbone
  Vector backbone: pTA-Luc
  Backbone manufacturer: Clontech
  Backbone size w/o insert (bp): 4890
  Total vector size (bp): 8064
  Vector type: Mammalian Expression
Growth in bacteria
  Bacterial resistance: Ampicillin, 100 μg/mL
  Growth temperature: 37°C
  Growth strain: Top10
  Copy number: Unknown
Gene/Insert
  Gene/Insert name: 3.2 kb marine stickleback armor plate enhancer
  Species: Stickleback (G. aculeatus)
  Insert size (bp): 3187
  Promoter: TATA box
  Tag / fusion protein: Luciferase
  Cloning method: Restriction Enzyme; 5′ cloning site Xho1 (unknown if destroyed); 3′ cloning site Xho1 (unknown if destroyed)
  Sequencing primers: 5′ AGGTGCCAGAACATTTCTCTATCGA; 3′ AACAGTACCGGAATGCCAAGCTGGA
Terms and licenses: Academic/Nonprofit Terms; Industry Terms: Not Available to Industry
How to cite: p3.2mar-Luc was a gift from David Kingsley (Addgene plasmid # 63696 ; http://n2t.net/addgene:63696 ; RRID:Addgene_63696)
