[The description below was written by a language model from this plasmid's Addgene catalogue record and pLannotate feature annotations shown in this document.]
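Description:
p3.2mar-Luc is a mammalian-cell luciferase reporter plasmid built on the Clontech pTA-Luc backbone and designed to measure the activity of a candidate cis-regulatory element. The insert is a roughly 3.2 kb genomic fragment from the marine form of the threespine stickleback (Gasterosteus aculeatus), described as the armor plate enhancer and cloned into an XhoI site upstream of the reporter. Automated annotation finds two short stretches within this insert that resemble the human EDA coding sequence. This fits a fragment drawn from the stickleback EDA locus that includes some exonic sequence; these are not an expressed EDA open reading frame.

Downstream of the enhancer sits a minimal TATA-box promoter with low basal activity, followed by the enhanced firefly luciferase gene (luc+) and an SV40 polyadenylation signal. Because the minimal promoter is weak by itself, luciferase output reflects the transcriptional activation contributed by the stickleback fragment. A synthetic poly(A) signal and an RNA polymerase II pause site from the human α2 globin gene lie upstream of the cloning region and reduce background from read-through transcription originating in the backbone. The plasmid is propagated in E. coli through a high-copy ColE1/pUC-type origin with ampicillin selection (AmpR under its own bla promoter), and it also carries an f1 phage origin. Small fragments of lacZα, the tetracycline resistance gene and SV40 large T antigen are backbone remnants. The catalogue lists a total size of 8,064 bp, whereas the deposited sequence is 8,082 nt. The construct is suited to transfection assays that quantify enhancer activity, and the associated study concerns altered expression and Wnt responsiveness of EDA.
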