Features (pLannotate 1.2.2; 14 found; start..end, strand, type, name):
    862..996     +  CDS            EDA (fragment): EDA_HUMAN - Also known as ED1, EDA2. Experimental evidence at protein level: Swiss-Prot protein existence level 1. [Isoform 3]: Binds only to the receptor EDA2R. From Homo sapiens (Human).
   1281..1532    +  CDS            EDA (fragment): EDA_HUMAN - Also known as ED1, EDA2. Experimental evidence at protein level: Swiss-Prot protein existence level 1. [Isoform 3]: Binds only to the receptor EDA2R. From Homo sapiens (Human).
   3259..3290    +  promoter       minP: minimal TATA-box promoter with low basal activity
   3352..5004    +  CDS            luciferase: firefly luciferase; luc+; enhanced luc+ version of the luciferase gene
   5045..5166    -  polyA_signal   SV40 poly(A) signal: SV40 polyadenylation signal
   5189..5257    -  CDS            large T antigen (fragment): large T antigen from SV40 (simian virus 40)
   5273..5405    +  CDS            TcR (fragment): tetracycline efflux protein; tet; confers resistance to tetracycline
   5585..6173    -  rep_origin     ori: high-copy-number ColE1/pMB1/pBR322/pUC origin of replication
   6344..7204    -  CDS            AmpR: β-lactamase; bla; confers resistance to ampicillin, carbenicillin, and related antibiotics
   7205..7309    -  promoter       AmpR promoter: bla
   7336..7791    +  rep_origin     f1 ori (sequence partly withheld): f1 bacteriophage origin of replication; arrow indicates direction of (+) strand synthesis
   7796..7863    -  CDS            lacZα (fragment): LacZα fragment of β-galactosidase; lacZ fragment
   7922..7970    +  polyA_signal   poly(A) signal: synthetic polyadenylation signal
   7984..8075    +  misc_feature   pause site: RNA polymerase II transcriptional pause signal from the human α2 globin gene
>Addgene plasmid #63696 | p3.2mar-Luc | depositor full sequence | sequence record 108762 | p3.2mar-Luc sequence 8082 bps
GGTACCGAGCTCTTACGCGTGCTAGCCCGGGCTCGAGATGTGGCCAGATAGGCCACATGGTGTGGGAGAG
CAGTGATCGTTCTTTCAAACTATTTCACTGTTTGTTTTGTTTTAGTCATCATCATCGTCTCCTTTGTTTC
CCCAACAGTGTTGAAGGCCAGAAATTGATCATGTCTCTCTCCCTTATTGTTTCAGGGGTTCCCGATAAGA
CAAAAACAAAAGAATTCCAGGTAGAGCATGTCAGCTATTGAAGTAAAGTCTTACCACAGACACAAGCGCT
GATAAAACAGCGGCTGCTTTGTTTAAATGTGTATCATGTGTTGCTCACCAGGGATCTTCTTTCTTTATTT
TCTTTCAGCCTGCAGTGGTTCATTTGCAGGGTCAGGAGACGACCATCCAAGTGAGAGAAGGTGGGGCTTC
CGTCCGCTCGGTCTCTTGTAGTTGCGCCGCTGTCTTTGACGCAAAGTCATTAACGTGTCAACACCCTTTG
TCACAGAACCGGGCCTGCAACTGTTACCGCTACACACGGACTTACACCACAACGAATATATAACCTGCTA
ACCATATTTACTTTACTAGGGTTGTGTATGATTTTGGTTAAGCGGAAGTAATCTTCTAGCTATTACACGA
TTAGTTCAGTAGGCTTGTATTTTAAATCAGACGTGTCAGACTTGGCCAGAGCTGAACCCTCGAATGTTAG
CAGGTTGAAGTCATCCTGCATCATTTGTGTGTGTGTGTGTGTGAGAATCATGAGATGGTTTATATATTCC
GCCAGTGCTGAGCTCTGGTTGTAGTTAAACCCTGCTGAGAGCTGTTTTATGTTGACTGTGCGCCTCTTGT
TTGTTTGTTGTTGCATGCTTAGATCTTTCTGAAGGCATCCTCAGGAACTGGAAGATGGTGTCCATCCATC
ACCGGGTGTTTAAAATGCACTCCCGCTCTGGAGAGCTAGAGGTGCTGCTGGACGGTGTCTACTTCATCTA
TAGTCAGGTAGAAGTGAGTACGGTCCTTGACGTAACTCTTATGATTTACAGTTCGGAGTGAAAAGAACTG
GCAGCTTCTCTGTAGCTAAGCGTAAAAACCTGTTCCATTGATCTACCCATCAATGTTTGACTTTTATTAT
GAGAATATTTTCACTCTCCCTAGGTGGACGTCTATAACTCAAACCCGTGTTCGCTACTCCGAAATTCCAG
CTGTTCTAGTTTTTAAATAATCTCTTTAATATCGTGTGTGGATCTCTTTTGACTACCCCTCTTAGTCGGC
TGTGAATTGTATGTCCTCGCCAGGTGTACTACCTCAACTTCACCGACATTGCCAGCTACGAGGTGATGGT
GGATTCCAACCCGTTCCTCCGCTGCACCTGCAGCATCGAGACGGGCCAGCGCAAGTTCAACACGTGCTAC
ACGGCCGGGGTCAGCCTGCTCCGTGCCGGCCAGAGGATCTCCATACGCATAGTGTATGAGGACACGCTCA
TCAGCATGACCAACCACACCACCTTCCTGGGAAGCGTCAGGCTTGGAGAGGCTCCATCTGCTGGACAAAA
CTGATAACTACACAACCACCGGGCCTCTACGTGAAATGCCCCCCACCCCTCCTTCCCACACTCTGTTCAG
AGGAAACTTAAATCCTCCCAGTAATTGACATTGAGGAACCCCCCCCCCCCCCCACTTGGACTTGGGGACT
TATGTCACCTTCACAGGTCTGCATTAAGAAGAAGTGTATAGACCGCCCCACTTTGCCCTCACGTTGACTC
TGTGCAAAGAGATCAGCCGTGATGAGCCTAAAAAACAAAAAAAAGGGTTTCTATTTCTAGTCACCATCTG
GTGTCAACACAGACGACATCTCTCTTTATAACCAGAAAGGACACTGCGCTGACATATACTTAATATTTAC
ATATTGTCAAGTGCTGCTGAATGATAATCTCGTATCGCCAAAAAACTCCAGCTATTCCAAATGCTCTATT
TGCAGTTTTTTATAGTTGGTCATTTTAATTCATTGAATTATATTAACAGGTATAAGTAGGTGGTTTAACA
TGCGCTTATTAGCACCATATGCCACTGGGTTATTCAAAAAAAGGTTCAAAGCAAGTATAAAGATATCTAT
GCAAGGCTGAGAAAAGAAACATTAAAACTGGAGTTATAAGGTATTCACAGACCAACAGCACTATATATTT
TGCACATATTTGCACTACAGCATCCCTGCAGAATATCAGAGATATGTTTTGTTACAGTGCTATTGTTTGG
TCACCGTATGAATGAATCCATGTGGAAAAATGATAGTTGTTTATACGTCTCTGTACATATTGTATATAAA
AAGGGATATACTTTTGTAAATGGAGTTGATTGATGGATTAAAATGTTTAATTTTCTGTCTAAATGCATTT
GTCTGTCTTGTGTTTGTGTAGCTATGGTATTGATTTAAAGGGCTAAACGTGTCTCCTATTTTGGACACTG
CTGGCACGGGTTTTGACAAGTGATGTTCTCTGTGGCCTTTGGCTCCATTAAAATGTTGCTTTTACTTTGC
AAGTTTTACAACACACTTCAAATTTGGCTGTAATCTTCGTAGTATCTAAATTAGTTCCATCTTGAGAGTC
AGAGAGAAGATGGTTCCTCATTTTGAAACTTTACATTTAGGTTTCCGGGGGTTAACCAGAGTGTGACCTC
ACCCATTTGAGTAACTTCAGGACATGCAGTCTGCGTCTTCCTTCTCACGATGCTTTACAGCGCCTTATTG
TCACTAGCAGCATTTATGTTTTGTCTTAGTGTTTTCCTGGTGCACAGAGCCAGTGTTTTAGAAAATGATT
TGCGCAAACTCCAAGGGGACATAATTCTACAATTCAATCAGCCACGTTCTGAGGGAGTCAATGGGAAAAT
GGCCAAGATGTCTGAAAGAAGGGAGGTATGTCACTGATTATGGAGGATGTAGTCATCTTGGACATTGTAC
TACTGAGATTTATGCCATTAGTGAGTGTTCAGATAGCGCTGCAATAACACATTTTGTCCTAATGCTCTGT
TTTCTCTAAGGACATAAAGCCAAGTACTTTGCCAAACAGTCTGAGTTCTCTGAAGGTTTCTTCCAGGAGA
GTGAAACGGCAACAGGGCAGCTGCAGAGGTGAACTAAAAATGTGTCCATTAGTTACGGTCTAATCTTGTA
GTGAGACCATAAACACTATATACTAAGTTAATTGAATTAAAGTATTATGTTTATTTCCTCCTCCTGCCAG
CTCCAACATGGCCAGATAGGCCCTCGAGATCTAGACTCTAGAGGGTATATAATGGAAGCTCGAATTCCAG
CTTGGCATTCCGGTACTGTTGGTAAAAAGCTTGGCATTCCGGTACTGTTGGTAAAGCCACCATGGAAGAC
GCCAAAAACATAAAGAAAGGCCCGGCGCCATTCTATCCGCTGGAAGATGGAACCGCTGGAGAGCAACTGC
ATAAGGCTATGAAGAGATACGCCCTGGTTCCTGGAACAATTGCTTTTACAGATGCACATATCGAGGTGGA
CATCACTTACGCTGAGTACTTCGAAATGTCCGTTCGGTTGGCAGAAGCTATGAAACGATATGGGCTGAAT
ACAAATCACAGAATCGTCGTATGCAGTGAAAACTCTCTTCAATTCTTTATGCCGGTGTTGGGCGCGTTAT
TTATCGGAGTTGCAGTTGCGCCCGCGAACGACATTTATAATGAACGTGAATTGCTCAACAGTATGGGCAT
TTCGCAGCCTACCGTGGTGTTCGTTTCCAAAAAGGGGTTGCAAAAAATTTTGAACGTGCAAAAAAAGCTC
CCAATCATCCAAAAAATTATTATCATGGATTCTAAAACGGATTACCAGGGATTTCAGTCGATGTACACGT
TCGTCACATCTCATCTACCTCCCGGTTTTAATGAATACGATTTTGTGCCAGAGTCCTTCGATAGGGACAA
GACAATTGCACTGATCATGAACTCCTCTGGATCTACTGGTCTGCCTAAAGGTGTCGCTCTGCCTCATAGA
ACTGCCTGCGTGAGATTCTCGCATGCCAGAGATCCTATTTTTGGCAATCAAATCATTCCGGATACTGCGA
TTTTAAGTGTTGTTCCATTCCATCACGGTTTTGGAATGTTTACTACACTCGGATATTTGATATGTGGATT
TCGAGTCGTCTTAATGTATAGATTTGAAGAAGAGCTGTTTCTGAGGAGCCTTCAGGATTACAAGATTCAA
AGTGCGCTGCTGGTGCCAACCCTATTCTCCTTCTTCGCCAAAAGCACTCTGATTGACAAATACGATTTAT
CTAATTTACACGAAATTGCTTCTGGTGGCGCTCCCCTCTCTAAGGAAGTCGGGGAAGCGGTTGCCAAGAG
GTTCCATCTGCCAGGTATCAGGCAAGGATATGGGCTCACTGAGACTACATCAGCTATTCTGATTACACCC
GAGGGGGATGATAAACCGGGCGCGGTCGGTAAAGTTGTTCCATTTTTTGAAGCGAAGGTTGTGGATCTGG
ATACCGGGAAAACGCTGGGCGTTAATCAAAGAGGCGAACTGTGTGTGAGAGGTCCTATGATTATGTCCGG
TTATGTAAACAATCCGGAAGCGACCAACGCCTTGATTGACAAGGATGGATGGCTACATTCTGGAGACATA
GCTTACTGGGACGAAGACGAACACTTCTTCATCGTTGACCGCCTGAAGTCTCTGATTAAGTACAAAGGCT
ATCAGGTGGCTCCCGCTGAATTGGAATCCATCTTGCTCCAACACCCCAACATCTTCGACGCAGGTGTCGC
AGGTCTTCCCGACGATGACGCCGGTGAACTTCCCGCCGCCGTTGTTGTTTTGGAGCACGGAAAGACGATG
ACGGAAAAAGAGATCGTGGATTACGTCGCCAGTCAAGTAACAACCGCGAAAAAGTTGCGCGGAGGAGTTG
TGTTTGTGGACGAAGTACCGAAAGGTCTTACCGGAAAACTCGACGCAAGAAAAATCAGAGAGATCCTCAT
AAAGGCCAAGAAGGGCGGAAAGATCGCCGTGTAATTCTAGAGTCGGGGCGGCCGGCCGCTTCGAGCAGAC
ATGATAAGATACATTGATGAGTTTGGACAAACCACAACTAGAATGCAGTGAAAAAAATGCTTTATTTGTG
AAATTTGTGATGCTATTGCTTTATTTGTAACCATTATAAGCTGCAATAAACAAGTTAACAACAACAATTG
CATTCATTTTATGTTTCAGGTTCAGGGGGAGGTGTGGGAGGTTTTTTAAAGCAAGTAAAACCTCTACAAA
TGTGGTAAAATCGATAAGGATCCGTCGACCGATGCCCTTGAGAGCCTTCAACCCAGTCAGCTCCTTCCGG
TGGGCGCGGGGCATGACTATCGTCGCCGCACTTATGACTGTCTTCTTTATCATGCAACTCGTAGGACAGG
TGCCGGCAGCGCTCTTCCGCTTCCTCGCTCACTGACTCGCTGCGCTCGGTCGTTCGGCTGCGGCGAGCGG
TATCAGCTCACTCAAAGGCGGTAATACGGTTATCCACAGAATCAGGGGATAACGCAGGAAAGAACATGTG
AGCAAAAGGCCAGCAAAAGGCCAGGAACCGTAAAAAGGCCGCGTTGCTGGCGTTTTTCCATAGGCTCCGC
CCCCCTGACGAGCATCACAAAAATCGACGCTCAAGTCAGAGGTGGCGAAACCCGACAGGACTATAAAGAT
ACCAGGCGTTTCCCCCTGGAAGCTCCCTCGTGCGCTCTCCTGTTCCGACCCTGCCGCTTACCGGATACCT
GTCCGCCTTTCTCCCTTCGGGAAGCGTGGCGCTTTCTCATAGCTCACGCTGTAGGTATCTCAGTTCGGTG
TAGGTCGTTCGCTCCAAGCTGGGCTGTGTGCACGAACCCCCCGTTCAGCCCGACCGCTGCGCCTTATCCG
GTAACTATCGTCTTGAGTCCAACCCGGTAAGACACGACTTATCGCCACTGGCAGCAGCCACTGGTAACAG
GATTAGCAGAGCGAGGTATGTAGGCGGTGCTACAGAGTTCTTGAAGTGGTGGCCTAACTACGGCTACACT
AGAAGGACAGTATTTGGTATCTGCGCTCTGCTGAAGCCAGTTACCTTCGGAAAAAGAGTTGGTAGCTCTT
GATCCGGCAAACAAACCACCGCTGGTAGCGGTGGTTTTTTTGTTTGCAAGCAGCAGATTACGCGCAGAAA
AAAAGGATCTCAAGAAGATCCTTTGATCTTTTCTACGGGGTCTGACGCTCAGTGGAACGAAAACTCACGT
TAAGGGATTTTGGTCATGAGATTATCAAAAAGGATCTTCACCTAGATCCTTTTAAATTAAAAATGAAGTT
TTAAATCAATCTAAAGTATATATGAGTAAACTTGGTCTGACAGTTACCAATGCTTAATCAGTGAGGCACC
TATCTCAGCGATCTGTCTATTTCGTTCATCCATAGTTGCCTGACTCCCCGTCGTGTAGATAACTACGATA
CGGGAGGGCTTACCATCTGGCCCCAGTGCTGCAATGATACCGCGAGACCCACGCTCACCGGCTCCAGATT
TATCAGCAATAAACCAGCCAGCCGGAAGGGCCGAGCGCAGAAGTGGTCCTGCAACTTTATCCGCCTCCAT
CCAGTCTATTAATTGTTGCCGGGAAGCTAGAGTAAGTAGTTCGCCAGTTAATAGTTTGCGCAACGTTGTT
GCCATTGCTACAGGCATCGTGGTGTCACGCTCGTCGTTTGGTATGGCTTCATTCAGCTCCGGTTCCCAAC
GATCAAGGCGAGTTACATGATCCCCCATGTTGTGCAAAAAAGCGGTTAGCTCCTTCGGTCCTCCGATCGT
TGTCAGAAGTAAGTTGGCCGCAGTGTTATCACTCATGGTTATGGCAGCACTGCATAATTCTCTTACTGTC
ATGCCATCCGTAAGATGCTTTTCTGTGACTGGTGAGTACTCAACCAAGTCATTCTGAGAATAGTGTATGC
GGCGACCGAGTTGCTCTTGCCCGGCGTCAATACGGGATAATACCGCGCCACATAGCAGAACTTTAAAAGT
GCTCATCATTGGAAAACGTTCTTCGGGGCGAAAACTCTCAAGGATCTTACCGCTGTTGAGATCCAGTTCG
ATGTAACCCACTCGTGCACCCAACTGATCTTCAGCATCTTTTACTTTCACCAGCGTTTCTGGGTGAGCAA
AAACAGGAAGGCAAAATGCCGCAAAAAAGGGAATAAGGGCGACACGGAAATGTTGAATACTCATACTCTT
CCTTTTTCAATATTATTGAAGCATTTATCAGGGTTATTGTCTCATGAGCGGATACATATTTGAATGTATT
TAGAAAAATAAACAAATAGGGGTTCCGCGCACATTTCCCCGAAAAGTGCCACCTG
[124 nt withheld, positions 7336-7459]
C
[91 nt withheld, positions 7461-7551]
A
[49 nt withheld, positions 7553-7601]
CCTTTGACGTTGGAGTCCACGTTCTTT
[37 nt withheld, positions 7629-7665]
ACCCTATCTCGGTCTATTCTTTTGATTTATAAGGGATTTTGCCGATTTCGGCCTATTGGTTAAAAAATGA
GCTGATTTAACAAAAATTTAACGCGAATTTTAACAAAATATTAACGTTTACAATTTCCCATTCGCCATTC
AGGCTGCGCAACTGTTGGGAAGGGCGATCGGTGCGGGCCTCTTCGCTATTACGCCAGCCCAAGCTACCAT
GATAAGTAAGTAATATTAAGGTACGGGAGGTACTTGGAGCGGCCGCAATAAAATATCTTTATTTTCATTA
CATCTGTGTGTTGGTTTTTTGTGTGAATCGATAGTACTAACATACGCTCTCCATCAAAACAAAACGAAAC
AAAACAAACTAGCAAAATAGGCTGTCCCCAGTGCAAGTGCAGGTGCCAGAACATTTCTCTATCGATA
