>Addgene plasmid #63696 | p3.2mar-Luc | addgene partial sequence | sequence record 108100 | RVprimer3 5'-CTAGCAAAATAGGCTGTCCC-3'
TTTCTCTATCGATAGGTACCGAGCTCTTACGCGTGCTAGCCCGGGCTCGAGATGTGGCCAGATAGGCCAC
ATGGTGTGGGAGAGCAGTGATCGTTCTTTCAAACTATTTCACTGTTTGTTTTGTTTTAGTCATCATCATC
GTCTCCTTTGTTTCCCCAACAGTGTTGAAGGCCAGAAATTGATCATGTCTCTCTCCCTTATTGTTTCAGG
GGTTCCCGATAAGACAAAAACAAAAGAATTCCAGGTAGAGCATGTCAGCTATTGAAGTAAAGTCTTACCA
CAGACACAAGCGCTGATAAAACAGCGGCTGCTTTGTTTAAATGTGTATCATGTGTTGCTCACCAGGGATC
TTCTTTCTTTATTTTCTTTCAGCCTGCAGTGGTTCATTTGCAGGGTCAGGAGACGACCATCCAAGTGAGA
GAAGGTGGGGCTTCCGTCCGCTCGGTCTCTTGTAGTTGCGCCGCTGTCTTTGACGCAAAGTCATTAACGT
GTCAACACCCTTTGTCACAGAACCGGGCCTGCAACTGTTACCGCTACACACGGACTTACACCACAACGAA
TATATAACCTGCTAACCATATTTACTTTACTAGGGTTGTGTATGATTTTGGTTAAGCGGAAGTAATCTTC
TAGCTATTACACGATTAGTTCAGTAGGCTTGTATTTTAAATCAGACGTGTCAGACTTGGCCAGAGCTGAA
CCCTCGAATGTTAGCAGGTTGAAGTCATCCTGCATCATTTGTGTGTGTGTGTGTGTGAGAATCATGAGAT
GGTTTATATATTCCGCCAGTGCTGAGCTCTGGTTGTAGTTAAACCCTGCTGAGAGCTGTTTTATGTTGAC
TGTGCGCCTCTTGTT
