>Addgene plasmid #63696 | p3.2mar-Luc | addgene partial sequence | sequence record 108203 | LucNRev 5'-CCTTATGCAGTTGCTCTCC-3'
GCGCCGGGCCTTTCTTTATGTTTTTGGCGTCTTCCATGGTGGCTTTACCAACAGTACCGGAATGCCAAGC
TTTTTACCAACAGTACCGGAATGCCAAGCTGGAATTCGAGCTTCCATTATATACCCTCTAGAGTCTAGAT
CTCGAGGGCCTATCTGGCCATGTTGGAGCTGGCAGGAGGAGGAAATAAACATAATACTTTAATTCAATTA
ACTTAGTATATAGTGTTTATGGTCTCACTACAAGATTAGACCGTAACTAATGGACACATTTTTAGTTCAC
CTCTGCAGCTGCCCTGTTGCCGTTTCACTCTCCTGGAAGAAACCTTCAGAGAACTCAGACTGTTTGGCAA
AGTACTTGGCTTTATGTCCTTAGAGAAAACAGAGCATTAGGACAAAATGTGTTATTGCAGCGCTATCTGA
ACACTCACTAATGGCATAAATCTCAGTAGTACAATGTCCAAGATGACTACATCCTCCATAATCAGTGACA
TACCTCCCTTCTTTCAGACATCTTGGCCATTTTCCCATTGACTCCCTCAGAACGTGGCTGATTGAATTGT
AGAATTATGTCCCCTTGGAGTTTGCGCAAATCATTTTCTAAAACACTGGCTCTGTGCACCAGGAAAACAC
TAAGACAAAACATAAATGCTGCTAGTGACAATAAGGCGCTGTAAAGCATCGTGAGAAGGAAGACGCAGAC
TGCATGTCCTGAAGTTACTCAAATGGGTGAGGTCACACTCTGGTTAACCCCCGGAAACCTAAATGTAAAG
TTTCAAAATGAGGAACCATCTTCTCTCTGACTCTCAAGATGGAACTAATTTAGATACTACGAAGATTACA
GCCAAATTTGAAGTGTGTTGTAA
